>Addgene plasmid #19424 | BacPAK Myc-S1 | addgene partial sequence | sequence record 25532 | Polyhedrin-fwd
TTTCGTTTCGTACGTTTTGTATAAAAAACCTATAAATACCATGGGTCATCATCATCACCATCACGTGGTC
GACAAGCTTGGATCTATGGAACAGAAGTTGATTTCCGAAGAAGACCTCGAGATGATCACCTCGGCCGCTG
GAATTATTTCTCTTCTGGATGAAGATGAACCACAGCTTAAGGAATTTGCACTACACAAATTGAATGCAGT
TGTTAATGACTTCTGGGCAGAAATTTCCGAGTCCGTAGACAAAATAGAGGTTTTATACGAAGATGAAGGT
TTCCGGAGTCGGCAGTTTGCAGCCTTAGTGGCATCTAAAGTATTTTATCACCTGGGGGCTTTTGAGGAGT
CTCTGAATTATGCATTGGGAGCAAGGGACCTCTTCAACGTGAACGACAACTCTGAGTACGTGGAGACCAT
CATCGCGAAGTGCATCGATCACTACACCAAGCAGTGTGTGGAGAACGCAGACTTGCCTGAGGGCGAGAAG
AAGCCAATTGACCAGAGATTGGAAGGCATCGTAAATAAAATGTTCCAGCGATGTCTAGATGATCACAAGT
ATAAACAGGCTATTGGCATTGCTCTGGAGACACGAAGACTGGACGTCTTTGAAAAGACCATACTGGAGTC
GAATGATGTCCCAGGAATGTTAGCTTATAGCCTTAAGCTCTGCATGTCTTTAATGCAGAATAAACAGTTT
CGGAATAAAGTACTAAGAGTTCTAGTTAAAATCTACTGACTGGAAACNATCNCTGTTTCCCCNGTGGTNT
GCCGNNAGNTTTTTCTNAAAGACCCCNGGGGGGGGGGATTTTTAAAAANCTGNNAAGGAA
