[The description below was written by a language model from this plasmid's Addgene catalogue record.]
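Description:
BacPAK Myc-S1 is an insect-cell expression construct built on BacPAK8, a commercial baculovirus transfer vector of about 5.4 kb. Transfer vectors of this type are not expressed directly. They are maintained as ordinary plasmids in E. coli and then co-introduced into insect cells with linearised baculovirus DNA. Recombination there moves the expression cassette into the viral genome, yielding a recombinant baculovirus that drives protein production in infected cells. The record lists ampicillin resistance as the bacterial selection marker. It gives the copy number as unknown, and it does not describe the origin of replication or the promoter. BacPAK8 is generally known to place inserts under the strong, very late polyhedrin promoter, flanked by viral sequences that direct recombination, but the catalogue entry does not confirm this and no feature table is available to check it.

The gene/insert fields do not name the insert, its species or its size. They state only that it was cloned by restriction digestion between XhoI at the 5′ end and KpnI at the 3′ end, that both sites are preserved, and that it can be sequenced with the standard Bac1 and Bac2 primers flanking the cloning region. The plasmid name suggests a Myc epitope-tagged protein designated S1. The associated publication concerns recruitment and activation of the Uch37 deubiquitinating enzyme at the proteasome by Adrm1, so S1 may refer to a proteasome subunit, but this is an inference from the name and context, not a recorded fact. On that reading, the construct would be used to produce tagged recombinant protein in insect cells for detection, immunopurification or biochemical reconstitution and interaction studies.
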