Addgene plasmid #19424: BacPAK Myc-S1
Depositing lab: Joan Conaway & Ronald Conaway. Depositing organization: Stowers Institute for Medical Research. Publication: Proteasome recruitment and activation of the Uch37 deubiquitinating enzyme by Adrm1. Yao T, Song L, Xu W, DeMartino GN, Florens L, Swanson SK, Washburn MP, Conaway RC, Conaway JW, Cohen RE. Nat Cell Biol. 2006 Sep . 8(9):994-1002. 10.1038/ncb1460 PubMed 16906146.
Backbone
  Vector backbone: BacPAK8
  Backbone manufacturer: Clontech
  Backbone size w/o insert (bp): 5400
  Vector type: Insect Expression
Growth in bacteria
  Bacterial resistance: Ampicillin, 100 μg/mL
  Growth temperature: 37°C
  Growth strain: DH5alpha
  Copy number: Unknown
Gene/Insert
  Cloning method: Restriction Enzyme; 5′ cloning site XhoI (not destroyed); 3′ cloning site KpnI (not destroyed)
  Sequencing primers: 5′ Bac1; 3′ Bac2
Terms and licenses: Academic/Nonprofit Terms; Industry Terms: Not Available to Industry
How to cite: BacPAK Myc-S1 was a gift from Joan Conaway & Ronald Conaway (Addgene plasmid # 19424 ; http://n2t.net/addgene:19424 ; RRID:Addgene_19424)
